>Addgene plasmid #157654 | GGDestX2-Amp | addgene full sequence | sequence record 319734 | Addgene NGS Result
GAGGGCCTATTTCCCATGATTCCTTCATATTTGCATATACGATACAAGGCTGTTAGAGAGATAATTGGAA
TTAATTTGACTGTAAACACAAAGATATTAGTACAAAATACGTGACGTAGAAAGTAATAATTTCTTGGGTA
GTTTGCAGTTTTAAAATTATGTTTTAAAATGGACTATCATATGCTTACCGTAACTTGAAAGTATTTCGAT
TTCTTGGCTTTATATATCTTGTGGAAAGGACGAAACACCCGAGACCGAGGTCTCAGTTTTAGAGCTAGAA
ATAGCAAGTTAAAATAAGGCTAGTCCGTTATCAACTTGAAAAAGTGGCACCGAGTCGGTGCTTTTTTGTT
TTAGAGCTAGAAATAGCAAGTTAAAATAAGGCTAGTCCGTTTTTAGCGCGTGCGCCAATTCTGCAGACAA
ATGGCTCTAGAGGTACCCGTTACATAACTTACGGTAAATGGCCCGCCTGGCTGACCGCCCAACGACCCCC
GCCCATTGACGTCAATAGTAACGCCAATAGGGACTTTCCATTGACGTCAATGGGTGGAGTATTTACGGTA
AACTGCCCACTTGGCAGTACATCAAGTGTATCATATGCCAAGTACGCCCCCTATTGACGTCAATGACGGT
AAATGGCCCGCCTGGCATTGTGCCCAGTACATGACCTTATGGGACTTTCCTACTTGGCAGTACATCTACG
TATTAGTCATCGCTATTACCATGGTCGAGGTGAGCCCCACGTTCTGCTTCACTCTCCCCATCTCCCCCCC
CTCCCCACCCCCAATTTTGTATTTATTTATTTTTTAATTATTTTGTGCAGCGATGGGGGCGGGGGGGGGG
GGGGGGCGCGCGCCAGGCGGGGCGGGGCGGGGCGAGGGGCGGGGCGGGGCGAGGCGGAGAGGTGCGGCGG
CAGCCAATCAGAGCGGCGCGCTCCGAAAGTTTCCTTTTATGGCGAGGCGGCGGCGGCGGCGGCCCTATAA
AAAGCGAAGCGCGCGGCGGGCGGGAGTCGCTGCGCGCTGCCTTCGCCCCGTGCCCCGCTCCGCCGCCGCC
TCGCGCCGCCCGCCCCGGCTCTGACTGACCGCGTTACTCCCACAGGTGAGCGGGCGGGACGGCCCTTCTC
CTCCGGGCTGTAATTAGCTGAGCAAGAGGTAAGGGTTTAAGGGATGGTTGGTTGGTGGGGTATTAATGTT
TAATTACCTGGAGCACCTGCCTGAAATCACTTTTTTTCAGGTTGGACCGGTGCCACCATGGAGGGGTCTT
CGAGAAGACCTACTAGCTAAGAATTCCTAGAGCTCGCTGATCAGCCTCGACTGTGCCTTCTAGTTGCCAG
CCATCTGTTGTTTGCCCCTCCCCCGTGCCTTCCTTGACCCTGGAAGGTGCCACTCCCACTGTCCTTTCCT
AATAAAATGAGGAAATTGCATCGCATTGTCTGAGTAGGTGTCATTCTATTCTGGGGGGTGGGGTGGGGCA
GGACAGCAAGGGGGAGGATTGGGAAGAGAATAGCAGGCATGCTGGGGAGCGGCCGCAGGAACCCCTAGTG
ATGGAGTTGGCCACTCCCTCTCTGCGCGCTCGCTCGCTCACTGAGGCCGGGCGACCAAAGGTCGCCCGAC
GCCCGGGCTTTGCCCGGGCGGCCTCAGTGAGCGAGCGAGCGCGCAGCTGCCTGCAGGGGCGCCTGATGCG
GTATTTTCTCCTTACGCATCTGTGCGGTATTTCACACCGCATA
[95 nt withheld, positions 1724-1818]
T
[46 nt withheld, positions 1820-1865]
C
[141 nt withheld, positions 1867-2007]
CCTTTGACGTTGGAGTCCACGTTCTTT
[37 nt withheld, positions 2035-2071]
ACTCTATCTCGGGCTATTCTTTTGATTTATAAGGGATTTTGCCGATTTCGGTCTATTGGTTAAAAAATGA
GCTGATTTAACAAAAATTTAACGCGAATTTTAACAAAATATTAACGTTTACAATTTTATGGTGCACTCTC
AGTACAATCTGCTCTGATGCCGCATAGTTAAGCCAGCCCCGACACCCGCCAACACCCGCTGACGCGCCCT
GACGGGCTTGTCTGCTCCCGGCATCCGCTTACAGACAAGCTGTGACCGTCTCCGGGAGCTGCATGTGTCA
GAGGTTTTCACCGTCATCACCGAAACGCGCGAGACGAAAGGGCCTCGTGATACGCCTATTTTTATAGGTT
AATGTCATGATAATAATGGTTTCTTAGACGTCAGGTGGCACTTTTCGGGGAAATGTGCGCGGAACCCCTA
TTTGTTTATTTTTCTAAATACATTCAAATATGTATCCGCTCATGAGACAATAACCCTGATAAATGCTTCA
ATAATATTGAAAAAGGAAGAGTATGAGTATTCAACATTTCCGTGTCGCCCTTATTCCCTTTTTTGCGGCA
TTTTGCCTTCCTGTTTTTGCTCACCCAGAAACGCTGGTGAAAGTAAAAGATGCTGAAGATCAGTTGGGTG
CACGAGTGGGTTACATCGAACTGGATCTCAACAGCGGTAAGATCCTTGAGAGTTTTCGCCCCGAAGAACG
TTTTCCAATGATGAGCACTTTTAAAGTTCTGCTATGTGGCGCGGTATTATCCCGTATTGACGCCGGGCAA
GAGCAACTCGGTCGCCGCATACACTATTCTCAGAATGACTTGGTTGAGTACTCACCAGTCACAGAAAAGC
ATCTTACGGATGGCATGACAGTAAGAGAATTATGCAGTGCTGCCATAACCATGAGTGATAACACTGCGGC
CAACTTACTTCTGACAACGATCGGAGGACCGAAGGAGCTAACCGCTTTTTTGCACAACATGGGGGATCAT
GTAACTCGCCTTGATCGTTGGGAACCGGAGCTGAATGAAGCCATACCAAACGACGAGCGTGACACCACGA
TGCCTGTAGCAATGGCAACAACGTTGCGCAAACTATTAACTGGCGAACTACTTACTCTAGCTTCCCGGCA
ACAATTAATAGACTGGATGGAGGCGGATAAAGTTGCAGGACCACTTCTGCGCTCGGCCCTTCCGGCTGGC
TGGTTTATTGCTGATAAATCTGGAGCCGGTGAGCGTGGAAGCCGCGGTATCATTGCAGCACTGGGGCCAG
ATGGTAAGCCCTCCCGTATCGTAGTTATCTACACGACGGGGAGTCAGGCAACTATGGATGAACGAAATAG
ACAGATCGCTGAGATAGGTGCCTCACTGATTAAGCATTGGTAACTGTCAGACCAAGTTTACTCATATATA
CTTTAGATTGATTTAAAACTTCATTTTTAATTTAAAAGGATCTAGGTGAAGATCCTTTTTGATAATCTCA
TGACCAAAATCCCTTAACGTGAGTTTTCGTTCCACTGAGCGTCAGACCCCGTAGAAAAGATCAAAGGATC
TTCTTGAGATCCTTTTTTTCTGCGCGTAATCTGCTGCTTGCAAACAAAAAAACCACCGCTACCAGCGGTG
GTTTGTTTGCCGGATCAAGAGCTACCAACTCTTTTTCCGAAGGTAACTGGCTTCAGCAGAGCGCAGATAC
CAAATACTGTTCTTCTAGTGTAGCCGTAGTTAGGCCACCACTTCAAGAACTCTGTAGCACCGCCTACATA
CCTCGCTCTGCTAATCCTGTTACCAGTGGCTGCTGCCAGTGGCGATAAGTCGTGTCTTACCGGGTTGGAC
TCAAGACGATAGTTACCGGATAAGGCGCAGCGGTCGGGCTGAACGGGGGGTTCGTGCACACAGCCCAGCT
TGGAGCGAACGACCTACACCGAACTGAGATACCTACAGCGTGAGCTATGAGAAAGCGCCACGCTTCCCGA
AGGGAGAAAGGCGGACAGGTATCCGGTAAGCGGCAGGGTCGGAACAGGAGAGCGCACGAGGGAGCTTCCA
GGGGGAAACGCCTGGTATCTTTATAGTCCTGTCGGGTTTCGCCACCTCTGACTTGAGCGTCGATTTTTGT
GATGCTCGTCAGGGGGGCGGAGCCTATGGAAAAACGCCAGCAACGCGGCCTTTTTACGGTTCCTGGCCTT
TTGCTGGCCTTTTGCTCACATGT
Features (pLannotate 1.2.2; 15 found; start..end, strand, type, name):
      1..241     +  promoter       U6 promoter: RNA polymerase III promoter for human U6 snRNA
    266..341     +  misc_RNA       gRNA scaffold: guide RNA scaffold for the Streptococcus pyogenes CRISPR/Cas9 system
    348..391     +  misc_RNA       gRNA scaffold (fragment): guide RNA scaffold for the Streptococcus pyogenes CRISPR/Cas9 system
    438..723     +  enhancer       CMV enhancer: human cytomegalovirus immediate early enhancer; contains an 18-bp deletion relative to the standard CMV enhancer
    725..1002    +  promoter       chicken β-actin promoter: No description available
   1003..1230    +  intron         hybrid intron: hybrid between chicken β-actin (CBA) and minute virus of mice (MMV) introns (Gray et al., 2011)
   1311..1422    +  polyA_signal   bGH poly(A) signal: bovine growth hormone polyadenylation signal
   1527..1667    +  repeat_region  AAV2 ITR: inverted terminal repeat of adeno-associated virus serotype 2 inverted
   1672..1723    -  misc_feature   bom (fragment): basis of mobility region from pBR322
   1742..2197    +  rep_origin     f1 ori (sequence partly withheld): f1 bacteriophage origin of replication; arrow indicates direction of (+) strand synthesis
   2198..2247    -  misc_feature   bom (fragment): basis of mobility region from pBR322
   2349..2384    -  CDS            rop (fragment): Rop protein, which maintains plasmids at low copy number; rop
   2479..2583    +  promoter       AmpR promoter: bla
   2584..3444    +  CDS            AmpR: β-lactamase; bla; confers resistance to ampicillin, carbenicillin, and related antibiotics
   3615..4203    +  rep_origin     ori: high-copy-number ColE1/pMB1/pBR322/pUC origin of replication
