[The description below was written by a language model from this plasmid's Addgene catalogue record and pLannotate feature annotations shown in this document.]
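Description:
GGDestX2-Amp is an empty mammalian expression backbone of about 4.3 kb derived from pX330, built as a Golden Gate destination vector for assembling dCas9 fusion proteins together with a guide RNA on a single plasmid. It is propagated in E. coli as a high-copy plasmid through a ColE1/pUC-type origin and selected with ampicillin via the β-lactamase gene under its own promoter. An f1 phage origin is also present, along with short annotated fragments of bom and rop that are backbone remnants rather than functional elements. A single AAV2 inverted terminal repeat inherited from the parent vector lies downstream of the expression cassette. With only one ITR annotated, the plasmid is not an AAV packaging vector.

Two transcription units carry the cloning sites. The first uses the human U6 RNA polymerase III promoter followed by the Streptococcus pyogenes guide RNA scaffold. According to the record, the original BbsI spacer-cloning site of pX330 was replaced with a double-stranded oligo bearing two BsaI sites, so guide spacers are inserted there. The second unit is the CBh promoter, annotated as a CMV enhancer, chicken β-actin promoter and hybrid CBA/MVM intron, terminated by the bovine growth hormone polyadenylation signal. The Cas9 open reading frame was removed from this unit and replaced with a pair of BbsI sites, which leaves the short gap between intron and poly(A) seen in the feature table. Modular coding parts such as dCas9 and chromatin effector domains can be joined into this position in a single-pot type IIS reaction. The catalogue lists the cloning method as Gateway, but no att sites are annotated and the stated purpose and modifications describe Golden Gate assembly. The vector is intended for epigenetic engineering with modular chromatin proteins in mammalian cells.
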