Addgene plasmid #157654: GGDestX2-Amp
Purpose: (Empty Backbone) Golden Gate assembly and mammalian expression of dCas9 fusion-proteins plus gRNA
Depositing lab: Karmella Haynes. Depositing organization: Emory University. Publication: Rapid Single-Pot Assembly of Modular Chromatin Proteins for Epigenetic Engineering. Haynes KA, Priode JH. Methods Mol Biol. 2023;2599:191-214. doi: 10.1007/978-1-0716-2847-8_14. PubMed 36427151.
Backbone
  Vector backbone: pX330
  Backbone manufacturer: Feng Zhang lab
  Backbone size (bp): 4267
  Modifications to backbone: pX330 was linearized with BbsI. A dsOligo insert (BsaI, BsaI) with complementary 4 bp overhangs was ligated into the pX330 backbone. This construct was linearized with AgeI and SacI to remove the Cas open reading frame and replace it with a BbsI, BbsI dsOligo insert.
  Vector type: Mammalian Expression, Synthetic Biology
  Promoter: U6, CBh
Growth in bacteria
  Bacterial resistance: Ampicillin, 100 μg/mL
  Growth temperature: 37°C
  Growth strain: DH5alpha
  Copy number: High Copy
Gene/Insert
  Cloning method: Gateway Cloning
  Sequencing primers: 3′ BGHR (5'-tagaaggcacagtcgagg)
Terms and licenses: Academic/Nonprofit Terms; Industry Terms: Not Available to Industry
Depositor comments: The annotated sequence is also available at the Haynes lab Benchling site: https://benchling.com/s/seq-a5tlIDUJ212rLoJgH6yR. Please visit https://doi.org/10.17504/protocols.io.brgcm3sw for the protocol.
How to cite: GGDestX2-Amp was a gift from Karmella Haynes (Addgene plasmid # 157654 ; http://n2t.net/addgene:157654 ; RRID:Addgene_157654)
